>Addgene plasmid #64231 | pMSCV-PIG-miR-29b-1/miR-29a | depositor full sequence | sequence record 107684 | pMSCV-PIG-miR-29b-1/miR-29a sequence 8801 bps
TGAAAGACCCCACCTGTAGGTTTGGCAAGCTAGCTTAAGTAACGCCATTTTGCAAGGCATGGAAAATACA
TAACTGAGAATAGAGAAGTTCAGATCAAGGTTAGGAACAGAGAGACAGCAGAATATGGGCCAAACAGGAT
ATCTGTGGTAAGCAGTTCCTGCCCCGGCTCAGGGCCAAGAACAGATGGTCCCCAGATGCGGTCCCGCCCT
CAGCAGTTTCTAGAGAACCATCAGATGTTTCCAGGGTGCCCCAAGGACCTGAAATGACCCTGTGCCTTAT
TTGAACTAACCAATCAGTTCGCTTCTCGCTTCTGTTCGCGCGCTTCTGCTCCCCGAGCTCAATAAAAGAG
CCCACAACCCCTCACTCGGCGCGCCAGTCCTCCGATAGACTGCGTCGCCCGGGTACCCGTATTCCCAATA
AAGCCTCTTGCTGTTTGCATCCGAATCGTGGACTCGCTGATCCTTGGGAGGGTCTCCTCAGATTGATTGA
CTGCCCACCTCGGGGGTCTTTCATTTGGAGGTTCCACCGAGATTTGGAGACCCCTGCCCAGGGACCACCG
ACCCCCCCGCCGGGAGGTAAGCTGGCCAGCGGTCGTTTCGTGTCTGTCTCTGTCTTTGTGCGTGTTTGTG
CCGGCATCTAATGTTTGCGCCTGCGTCTGTACTAGTTAGCTAACTAGCTCTGTATCTGGCGGACCCGTGG
TGGAACTGACGAGTTCTGAACACCCGGCCGCAACCCTGGGAGACGTCCCAGGGACTTTGGGGGCCGTTTT
TGTGGCCCGACCTGAGGAAGGGAGTCGATGTGGAATCCGACCCCGTCAGGATATGTGGTTCTGGTAGGAG
ACGAGAACCTAAAACAGTTCCCGCCTCCGTCTGAATTTTTGCTTTCGGTTTGGAACCGAAGCCGCGCGTC
TTGTCTGCTGCAGCGCTGCAGCATCGTTCTGTGTTGTCTCTGTCTGACTGTGTTTCTGTATTTGTCTGAA
AATTAGGGCCAGACTGTTACCACTCCCTTAAGTTTGACCTTAGGTCACTGGAAAGATGTCGAGCGGATCG
CTCACAACCAGTCGGTAGATGTCAAGAAGAGACGTTGGGTTACCTTCTGCTCTGCAGAATGGCCAACCTT
TAACGTCGGATGGCCGCGAGACGGCACCTTTAACCGAGACCTCATCACCCAGGTTAAGATCAAGGTCTTT
TCACCTGGCCCGCATGGACACCCAGACCAGGTCCCCTACATCGTGACCTGGGAAGCCTTGGCTTTTGACC
CCCCTCCCTGGGTCAAGCCCTTTGTACACCCTAAGCCTCCGCCTCCTCTTCCTCCATCCGCCCCGTCTCT
CCCCCTTGAACCTCCTCGTTCGACCCCGCCTCGATCCTCCCTTTATCCAGCCCTCACTCCTTCTCTAGGC
GCCGGAATTAGATCTCTCGAGGCATGCTCTCCCATCAATAACAAATTCAGTGACATCAGTTTATGAATAT
ATGAAATTTGCCAAAGCTCTGTTTAGACCACTGAGTAACTCACAGCTAGGTTTCAACTTTTCCTTTCTAG
GTTGTCTTGGGTTTATTGTAAGAGAGCATTATGAAGAAAAAAATAGATCATAAAGCTTCTTCAGGAAGCT
GGTTTCATATGGTGGTTTAGATTTAAATAGTGATTGTCTAGCACCATTTGAAATCAGTGTTCTTGGGGGA
GACCAGCTGCGCTGCACTACCAACAGCAAAAGAAGTGAATGGGACAGCTCTGAAGTATTTGAAAGCAACA
GCAGGATGGCTGTGAGAACCTGCCTCACATGTAGCTGACCCCTTCCTCACCCCTGCCAACAGTGGTGGCA
TATATCACAAATGGCAGTCAGGTCTCTGCACTGGCGGATCCAACTGTGATCGAAAGTTTTCCAAAAATAA
GTTGTGTCTGTATTGAACATGAACAGACTTTCTTCTTGTCATTATTCTCTAACAATACTGCATAACAATT
ATTTGCATACATTTGCATTGCATTAAGTATTCTAAGTAATCTAGAGACGATTTAAAGTATACGGGAGGAT
GTGTGTAGGTTGTATGCAAATACTACACCATTTTCTATCAGAGACTTGAGCATCTGTGGATTTTGGTATC
CAAGGGGCTTTCTGGAACCAATCCCTCAAGGATACCAAGGGATGAATGTAATTGTACAGGATATCGCATT
GTTGGAATTTTATACTTCTTTGTGGAATAAACCTATAGCACTTAATAGATAGTACAGACTCATTCCATTG
TGCCTGGGTTAAAGAGCCCAATGTATGCTGGATTTAGTAAGATTTGGGCCCTCCCAACCCTCACGACCTT
CTGTGACCCCTTAGAGGATGACTGATTTCTTTTGGTGTTCAGAGTCAATATAATTTTCTAGCACCATCTG
AAATCGGTTATAATGATTGGGGAAGAGCACCATGATGCTGACTGCTGAGAGGAAATGTATTGGTGACCGT
TGGGGCCATGGACAAGAACTAAGAAAACAAATGCAAAGCAATAATGCAAAGGTGATTTTTCTTCTTCCAG
TTTCTAAGTTGAATTTCACTGACCTGAATTGCATGTGGTCTCGAGGTTAACGAATTCTACCGGGTAGGGG
AGGCGCTTTTCCCAAGGCAGTCTGGAGCATGCGCTTTAGCAGCCCCGCTGGGCACTTGGCGCTACACAAG
TGGCCTCTGGCCTCGCACACATTCCACATCCACCGGTAGGCGCCAACCGGCTCCGTTCTTTGGTGGCCCC
TTCGCGCCACCTTCTACTCCTCCCCTAGTCAGGAAGTTCCCCCCCGCCCCGCAGCTCGCGTCGTGCAGGA
CGTGACAAATGGAAGTAGCACGTCTCACTAGTCTCGTGCAGATGGACAGCACCGCTGAGCAATGGAAGCG
GGTAGGCCTTTGGGGCAGCGGCCAATAGCAGCTTTGCTCCTTCGCTTTCTGGGCTCAGAGGCTGGGAAGG
GGTGGGTCCGGGGGCGGGCTCAGGGGCGGGCTCAGGGGCGGGGCGGGCGCCCGAAGGTCCTCCGGAGGCC
CGGCATTCTGCACGCTTCAAAAGCGCACGTCTGCCGCGCTGTTCTCCTCTTCCTCATCTCCGGGCCTTTC
GACCTGCAGCCCAAGCTTACCATGACCGAGTACAAGCCCACGGTGCGCCTCGCCACCCGCGACGACGTCC
CCAGGGCCGTACGCACCCTCGCCGCCGCGTTCGCCGACTACCCCGCCACGCGCCACACCGTCGATCCGGA
CCGCCACATCGAGCGGGTCACCGAGCTGCAAGAACTCTTCCTCACGCGCGTCGGGCTCGACATCGGCAAG
GTGTGGGTCGCGGACGACGGCGCCGCGGTGGCGGTCTGGACCACGCCGGAGAGCGTCGAAGCGGGGGCGG
TGTTCGCCGAGATCGGCCCGCGCATGGCCGAGTTGAGCGGTTCCCGGCTGGCCGCGCAGCAACAGATGGA
AGGCCTCCTGGCGCCGCACCGGCCCAAGGAGCCCGCGTGGTTCCTGGCCACCGTCGGCGTCTCGCCCGAC
CACCAGGGCAAGGGTCTGGGCAGCGCCGTCGTGCTCCCCGGAGTGGAGGCGGCCGAGCGCGCCGGGGTGC
CCGCCTTCCTGGAGACCTCCGCGCCCCGCAACCTCCCCTTCTACGAGCGGCTCGGCTTCACCGTCACCGC
CGACGTCGAGGTGCCCGAAGGACCGCGCACCTGGTGCATGACCCGCAAGCCCGGTGCCTGACGCCCGCCC
CACGACCCGCAGCGCCCGACCGAAAGGAGCGCACGACCCCATGCATCGAATTCCGCCCCCCCCCCCTAAC
GTTACTGGCCGAAGCCGCTTGGAATAAGGCCGGTGTGCGTTTGTCTATATGTTATTTTCCACCATATTGC
CGTCTTTTGGCAATGTGAGGGCCCGGAAACCTGGCCCTGTCTTCTTGACGAGCATTCCTAGGGGTCTTTC
CCCTCTCGCCAAAGGAATGCAAGGTCTGTTGAATGTCGTGAAGGAAGCAGTTCCTCTGGAAGCTTCTTGA
AGACAAACAACGTCTGTAGCGACCCTTTGCAGGCAGCGGAACCCCCCACCTGGCGACAGGTGCCTCTGCG
GCCAAAAGCCACGTGTATAAGATACACCTGCAAAGGCGGCACAACCCCAGTGCCACGTTGTGAGTTGGAT
AGTTGTGGAAAGAGTCAAATGGCTCTCCTCAAGCGTATTCAACAAGGGGCTGAAGGATGCCCAGAAGGTA
CCCCATTGTATGGGATCTGATCTGGGGCCTCGGTGCACATGCTTTACATGTGTTTAGTCGAGGTTAAAAA
ACGTCTAGGCCCCCCGAACCACGGGGACGTGGTTTTCCTTTGAAAAACACGATGATAATATGGCCACAAC
CATGGTGAGCAAGGGCGAGGAGCTGTTCACCGGGGTGGTGCCCATCCTGGTCGAGCTGGACGGCGACGTA
AACGGCCACAAGTTCAGCGTGTCCGGCGAGGGCGAGGGCGATGCCACCTACGGCAAGCTGACCCTGAAGT
TCATCTGCACCACCGGCAAGCTGCCCGTGCCCTGGCCCACCCTCGTGACCACCCTGACCTACGGCGTGCA
GTGCTTCAGCCGCTACCCCGACCACATGAAGCAGCACGACTTCTTCAAGTCCGCCATGCCCGAAGGCTAC
GTCCAGGAGCGCACCATCTTCTTCAAGGACGACGGCAACTACAAGACCCGCGCCGAGGTGAAGTTCGAGG
GCGACACCCTGGTGAACCGCATCGAGCTGAAGGGCATCGACTTCAAGGAGGACGGCAACATCCTGGGGCA
CAAGCTGGAGTACAACTACAACAGCCACAACGTCTATATCATGGCCGACAAGCAGAAGAACGGCATCAAG
GTGAACTTCAAGATCCGCCACAACATCGAGGACGGCAGCGTGCAGCTCGCCGACCACTACCAGCAGAACA
CCCCCATCGGCGACGGCCCCGTGCTGCTGCCCGACAACCACTACCTGAGCACCCAGTCCGCCCTGAGCAA
AGACCCCAACGAGAAGCGCGATCACATGGTCCTGCTGGAGTTCGTGACCGCCGCCGGGATCACTCTCGGC
ATGGACGAGCTGTACAAGTAATGAATTAATTAAGAATTATCAAGCTTATCGATACCGTCGACCTGCAGCC
AAGCTTATCGATAAAATAAAAGATTTTATTTAGTCTCCAGAAAAAGGGGGGAATGAAAGACCCCACCTGT
AGGTTTGGCAAGCTAGCTTAAGTAACGCCATTTTGCAAGGCATGGAAAATACATAACTGAGAATAGAGAA
GTTCAGATCAAGGTTAGGAACAGAGAGACAGCAGAATATGGGCCAAACAGGATATCTGTGGTAAGCAGTT
CCTGCCCCGGCTCAGGGCCAAGAACAGATGGTCCCCAGATGCGGTCCCGCCCTCAGCAGTTTCTAGAGAA
CCATCAGATGTTTCCAGGGTGCCCCAAGGACCTGAAATGACCCTGTGCCTTATTTGAACTAACCAATCAG
TTCGCTTCTCGCTTCTGTTCGCGCGCTTCTGCTCCCCGAGCTCAATAAAAGAGCCCACAACCCCTCACTC
GGCGCGCCAGTCCTCCGATAGACTGCGTCGCCCGGGTACCCGTGTATCCAATAAACCCTCTTGCAGTTGC
ATCCGACTTGTGGTCTCGCTGTTCCTTGGGAGGGTCTCCTCTGAGTGATTGACTACCCGTCAGCGGGGGT
CTTTCATGGGTAACAGTTTCTTGAAGTTGGAGAACAACATTCTGAGGGTAGGAGTCGAATATTAAGTAAT
CCTGACTCAATTAGCCACTGTTTTGAATCCACATACTCCAATACTCCTGAAATAGTTCATTATGGACAGC
GCAGAAGAGCTGGGGAGAATTAATTCGTAATCATGGTCATAGCTGTTTCCTGTGTGAAATTGTTATCCGC
TCACAATTCCACACAACATACGAGCCGGAAGCATAAAGTGTAAAGCCTGGGGTGCCTAATGAGTGAGCTA
ACTCACATTAATTGCGTTGCGCTCACTGCCCGCTTTCCAGTCGGGAAACCTGTCGTGCCAGCTGCATTAA
TGAATCGGCCAACGCGCGGGGAGAGGCGGTTTGCGTATTGGGCGCTCTTCCGCTTCCTCGCTCACTGACT
CGCTGCGCTCGGTCGTTCGGCTGCGGCGAGCGGTATCAGCTCACTCAAAGGCGGTAATACGGTTATCCAC
AGAATCAGGGGATAACGCAGGAAAGAACATGTGAGCAAAAGGCCAGCAAAAGGCCAGGAACCGTAAAAAG
GCCGCGTTGCTGGCGTTTTTCCATAGGCTCCGCCCCCCTGACGAGCATCACAAAAATCGACGCTCAAGTC
AGAGGTGGCGAAACCCGACAGGACTATAAAGATACCAGGCGTTTCCCCCTGGAAGCTCCCTCGTGCGCTC
TCCTGTTCCGACCCTGCCGCTTACCGGATACCTGTCCGCCTTTCTCCCTTCGGGAAGCGTGGCGCTTTCT
CATAGCTCACGCTGTAGGTATCTCAGTTCGGTGTAGGTCGTTCGCTCCAAGCTGGGCTGTGTGCACGAAC
CCCCCGTTCAGCCCGACCGCTGCGCCTTATCCGGTAACTATCGTCTTGAGTCCAACCCGGTAAGACACGA
CTTATCGCCACTGGCAGCAGCCACTGGTAACAGGATTAGCAGAGCGAGGTATGTAGGCGGTGCTACAGAG
TTCTTGAAGTGGTGGCCTAACTACGGCTACACTAGAAGGACAGTATTTGGTATCTGCGCTCTGCTGAAGC
CAGTTACCTTCGGAAAAAGAGTTGGTAGCTCTTGATCCGGCAAACAAACCACCGCTGGTAGCGGTGGTTT
TTTTGTTTGCAAGCAGCAGATTACGCGCAGAAAAAAAGGATCTCAAGAAGATCCTTTGATCTTTTCTACG
GGGTCTGACGCTCAGTGGAACGAAAACTCACGTTAAGGGATTTTGGTCATGAGATTATCAAAAAGGATCT
TCACCTAGATCCTTTTAAATTAAAAATGAAGTTTTAAATCAATCTAAAGTATATATGAGTAAACTTGGTC
TGACAGTTACCAATGCTTAATCAGTGAGGCACCTATCTCAGCGATCTGTCTATTTCGTTCATCCATAGTT
GCCTGACTCCCCGTCGTGTAGATAACTACGATACGGGAGGGCTTACCATCTGGCCCCAGTGCTGCAATGA
TACCGCGAGACCCACGCTCACCGGCTCCAGATTTATCAGCAATAAACCAGCCAGCCGGAAGGGCCGAGCG
CAGAAGTGGTCCTGCAACTTTATCCGCCTCCATCCAGTCTATTAATTGTTGCCGGGAAGCTAGAGTAAGT
AGTTCGCCAGTTAATAGTTTGCGCAACGTTGTTGCCATTGCTACAGGCATCGTGGTGTCACGCTCGTCGT
TTGGTATGGCTTCATTCAGCTCCGGTTCCCAACGATCAAGGCGAGTTACATGATCCCCCATGTTGTGCAA
AAAAGCGGTTAGCTCCTTCGGTCCTCCGATCGTTGTCAGAAGTAAGTTGGCCGCAGTGTTATCACTCATG
GTTATGGCAGCACTGCATAATTCTCTTACTGTCATGCCATCCGTAAGATGCTTTTCTGTGACTGGTGAGT
ACTCAACCAAGTCATTCTGAGAATAGTGTATGCGGCGACCGAGTTGCTCTTGCCCGGCGTCAATACGGGA
TAATACCGCGCCACATAGCAGAACTTTAAAAGTGCTCATCATTGGAAAACGTTCTTCGGGGCGAAAACTC
TCAAGGATCTTACCGCTGTTGAGATCCAGTTCGATGTAACCCACTCGTGCACCCAACTGATCTTCAGCAT
CTTTTACTTTCACCAGCGTTTCTGGGTGAGCAAAAACAGGAAGGCAAAATGCCGCAAAAAAGGGAATAAG
GGCGACACGGAAATGTTGAATACTCATACTCTTCCTTTTTCAATATTATTGAAGCATTTATCAGGGTTAT
TGTCTCATGAGCGGATACATATTTGAATGTATTTAGAAAAATAAACAAATAGGGGTTCCGCGCACATTTC
CCCGAAAAGTGCCACCTGACGTCTAAGAAACCATTATTATCATGACATTAACCTATAAAAATAGGCGTAT
CACGAGGCCCTTTCGTCTCGCGCGTTTCGGTGATGACGGTGAAAACCTCTGACACATGCAGCTCCCGGAG
ACGGTCACAGCTTGTCTGTAAGCGGATGCCGGGAGCAGACAAGCCCGTCAGGGCGCGTCAGCGGGTGTTG
GCGGGTGTCGGGGCTGGCTTAACTATGCGGCATCAGAGCAGATTGTACTGAGAGTGCACCATATGCGGTG
TGAAATACCGCACAGATGCGTAAGGAGAAAATACCGCATCAGGCGCCATTCGCCATTCAGGCTGCGCAAC
TGTTGGGAAGGGCGATCGGTGCGGGCCTCTTCGCTATTACGCCAGCTGGCGAAAGGGGGATGTGCTGCAA
GGCGATTAAGTTGGGTAACGCCAGGGTTTTCCCAGTCACGACGTTGTAAAACGACGGCGCAAGGAATGGT
GCATGCAAGGAGATGGCGCCCAACAGTCCCCCGGCCACGGGGCCTGCCACCATACCCACGCCGAAACAAG
CGCTCATGAGCCCGAAGTGGCGAGCCCGATCTTCCCCATCGGTGATGTCGGCGATATAGGCGCCAGCAAC
CGCACCTGTGGCGCCGGTGATGCCGGCCACGATGCGTCCGGCGTAGAGGCGATTAGTCCAATTTGTTAAA
GACAGGATATCAGTGGTCCAGGCTCTAGTTTTGACTCAACAATATCACCAGCTGAAGCCTATAGAGTACG
AGCCATAGATAAAATAAAAGATTTTATTTAGTCTCCAGAAAAAGGGGGGAA
Features (pLannotate 1.2.2; 23 found; start..end, strand, type, name):
    579..920     +  misc_feature   MESV Ψ: packaging signal of murine embryonic stem cell virus
    987..1403    +  CDS            gag (truncated): truncated Moloney murine leukemia virus (MMLV) gag gene lacking the start codon
   1602..1672    +  ncRNA          mir-29: Accession: RF00074 - mir-29 microRNA precursor
   2327..2390    +  ncRNA          mir-29 (fragment): Accession: RF00074 - mir-29 microRNA precursor
   2582..3081    +  promoter       PGK promoter: mouse phosphoglycerate kinase 1 promoter
   3102..3701    +  CDS            PuroR: puromycin N-acetyltransferase; pac from Streptomyces alboniger; confers resistance to puromycin
   3779..4330    +  misc_feature   IRES: internal ribosome entry site (IRES) of the encephalomyocarditis virus (EMCV)
   4342..5061    +  CDS            EGFP: the original enhanced GFP (Yang et al., 1996) mammalian codon-optimized
   5078..5104    +  misc_feature   MCS (fragment): pBluescript multiple cloning site
   5163..5677    +  LTR            3' LTR: 3' long terminal repeat from murine embryonic stem cell virus
   5870..5886    -  protein_bind   lac operator: The lac repressor binds to the lac operator to inhibit transcription in E. coli. This inhibition can be relieved by adding lactose or isopropyl-β-D-thiogalactopyranoside (IPTG). lac repressor encoded by lacI
   5894..5924    -  promoter       lac promoter: promoter for the E. coli lac operon
   5939..5960    -  protein_bind   CAP binding site: CAP binding activates transcription in the presence of cAMP. E. coli catabolite activator protein
   5973..6065    -  CDS            lacI (fragment): lac repressor; lacI; The lac repressor binds to the lac operator to inhibit transcription in E. coli. This inhibition can be relieved by adding lactose or isopropyl-β-D-thiogalactopyranoside (IPTG).
   6248..6836    -  rep_origin     ori: high-copy-number ColE1/pMB1/pBR322/pUC origin of replication
   7007..7867    -  CDS            AmpR: β-lactamase; bla; confers resistance to ampicillin, carbenicillin, and related antibiotics
   7868..7972    -  promoter       AmpR promoter: bla
   8067..8102    +  CDS            rop (fragment): Rop protein, which maintains plasmids at low copy number; rop
   8204..8303    +  misc_feature   bom (fragment): basis of mobility region from pBR322
   8309..8458    -  CDS            lacZα (fragment): LacZα fragment of β-galactosidase; lacZ fragment
   8458..8659    -  CDS            TcR (fragment): tetracycline efflux protein; tet; confers resistance to tetracycline
   8660..8758    +  CDS            env (fragment): murine leukemia virus gPr80 envelope polyprotein precursor; env; proteolytically cleaved into gp70SU and p15TM subunits
   8800..515     +  LTR            5' LTR (across the origin): 5' long terminal repeat from murine embryonic stem cell virus
