[The description below was written by a language model from this plasmid's Addgene catalogue record and pLannotate feature annotations shown in this document.]
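Description:
pMSCV-PIG-miR-29b-1/miR-29a is an 8.8 kb gammaretroviral expression plasmid built on the MSCV PIG (Puro-IRES-GFP) backbone for stable delivery of the human miR-29b-1/miR-29a microRNA cluster into mammalian cells. In bacteria it is maintained as a high-copy plasmid through a ColE1/pUC-type origin and selected with ampicillin via the β-lactamase gene. The remaining bacterial annotations (lac promoter/operator and fragments of lacI, lacZα, rop, bom and TcR) are short remnants of earlier cloning vectors, not functional units.

The retroviral unit is bounded by murine embryonic stem cell virus 5′ and 3′ LTRs, with the 5′ LTR spanning the sequence origin. It carries the Ψ packaging signal and a truncated, start-codon-less gag segment, which together promote encapsidation of the genomic RNA when viral proteins are provided in trans by a packaging system. Downstream of gag lies a roughly 1.1 kb human genomic fragment, cloned into a single XhoI site. It contains two annotated mir-29 family precursor hairpins about 650 bp apart, corresponding to miR-29b-1 and miR-29a. No dedicated promoter sits in front of the insert, so it is presumably transcribed from the 5′ LTR and processed by the endogenous microRNA machinery.

A separate mouse PGK promoter then drives puromycin N-acetyltransferase, followed by an EMCV IRES and EGFP. This allows transduced cells to be selected with puromycin and tracked or sorted by green fluorescence. The record gives the purpose as expressing miR-29b-1 and miR-29a in mammalian cells, and the associated study concerned microRNA repression by Myc in tumorigenesis.
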