Addgene plasmid #64231: pMSCV-PIG-miR-29b-1/miR-29a
Purpose: Expresses miR-29b-1 and miR-29a in mammalian cells
Depositing lab: Joshua Mendell. Depositing organization: Johns Hopkins University and School of Medicine. Publication: Widespread microRNA repression by Myc contributes to tumorigenesis. Chang TC, Yu D, Lee YS, Wentzel EA, Arking DE, West KM, Dang CV, Thomas-Tikhonenko A, Mendell JT. Nat Genet. 2008 Jan;40(1):43-50. Epub 2007 Dec 9. 10.1038/ng.2007.30 PubMed 18066065.
Backbone
  Vector backbone: MSCV PIG
  Backbone manufacturer: Scott Lowe
  Backbone size w/o insert (bp): 7658
  Total vector size (bp): 8801
  Vector type: Mammalian Expression, Retroviral
Growth in bacteria
  Bacterial resistance: Ampicillin, 100 μg/mL
  Growth temperature: 37°C
  Growth strain: Stbl3
  Copy number: High Copy
Gene/Insert
  Gene/Insert name: miR-29b-1 and miR-29a
  Species: H. sapiens (human)
  Insert size (bp): 1138
  GenBank ID: NR_029517 NR_029503
  Entrez Gene: MIR29A (a.k.a. MIRN29, MIRN29A, hsa-mir-29, hsa-mir-29a, miRNA29A, mir-29a); MIR29B1 (a.k.a. MIRN29B1, miR-29b, miRNA29B1, mir-29b-1)
  Cloning method: Restriction Enzyme; 5′ cloning site XhoI (not destroyed); 3′ cloning site XhoI (not destroyed)
  Sequencing primers: 5′ TTGAACCTCCTCGTTCGACC; 3′ GATGTGGAATGTGTGCGAGG
Terms and licenses: Academic/Nonprofit Terms; Industry Terms: Not Available to Industry
How to cite: pMSCV-PIG-miR-29b-1/miR-29a was a gift from Joshua Mendell (Addgene plasmid # 64231 ; http://n2t.net/addgene:64231 ; RRID:Addgene_64231)
