>Addgene plasmid #64231 | pMSCV-PIG-miR-29b-1/miR-29a | addgene partial sequence | sequence record 114773 | pLXSN5 5'-CCCTTGAACCTCCTCGTTCGACC-3'
GCCCTCACTCCTTCTCTAGGCGCCGGAATTAGATCTCTCGAGGCATGCTCTCCCATCAATAACAAATTCA
GTGACATCAGTTTATGAATATATGAAATTTGCCAAAGCTCTGTTTAGACCACTGAGTAACTCACAGCTAG
GTTTCAACTTTTCCTTTCTAGGTTGTCTTGGGTTTATTGTAAGAGAGCATTATGAAGAAAAAAATAGATC
ATAAAGCTTCTTCAGGAAGCTGGTTTCATATGGTGGTTTAGATTTAAATAGTGATTGTCTAGCACCATTT
GAAATCAGTGTTCTTGGGGGAGACCAGCTGCGCTGCACTACCAACAGCAAAAGAAGTGAATGGGACAGCT
CTGAAGTATTTGAAAGCAACAGCAGGATGGCTGTGAGAACCTGCCTCACATGTAGCTGACCCCTTCCTCA
CCCCTGCCAACAGTGGTGGCATATATCACAAATGGCAGTCAGGTCTCTGCACTGGCGGATCCAACTGTGA
TCGAAAGTTTTCCAAAAATAAGTTGTGTCTGTATTGAACATGAACAGACTTTCTTCTTGTCATTATTCTC
TAACAATACTGCATAACAATTATTTGC
