>Addgene plasmid #64231 | pMSCV-PIG-miR-29b-1/miR-29a | addgene partial sequence | sequence record 114775 | MSCV-rev 5'-CAGCGGGGCTGCTAAAGCGCATGC-3'
TGAAATTCAACTTAGAAACTGGAAGAAGAAAAATCACCTTTGCATTATTGCTTTGCATTTGTTTTCTTAG
TTCTTGTCCATGGCCCCAACGGTCACCAATACATTTCCTCTCAGCAGTCAGCATCATGGTGCTCTTCCCC
AATCATTATAACCGATTTCAGATGGTGCTAGAAAATTATATTGACTCTGAACACCAAAAGAAATCAGTCA
TCCTCTAAGGGGTCACAGAAGGTCGTGAGGGTTGGGAGGGCCCAAATCTTACTAAATCCAGCATACATTG
GGCTCTTTAACCCAGGCACAATGGAATGAGTCTGTACTATCTATTAAGTGCTATAGGTTTATTCCACAAA
GAAGTATAAAATTCCAACAATGCGATATCCTGTACAATTACATTCATCCCTTGGTATCCTTGAGGGATTG
GTTCCAGAAAGCCCCTTGGATACC
